>Addgene plasmid #61584 | pGEX6P1-A20 (OTU, aa 1-366) | depositor full sequence | sequence record 100371 | pGEX6P1-A20 (OTU, aa 1-366) sequence 6062 bps
ACGTTATCGACTGCACGGTGCACCAATGCTTCTGGCGTCAGGCAGCCATCGGAAGCTGTGGTATGGCTGT
GCAGGTCGTAAATCACTGCATAATTCGTGTCGCTCAAGGCGCACTCCCGTTCTGGATAATGTTTTTTGCG
CCGACATCATAACGGTTCTGGCAAATATTCTGAAATGAGCTGTTGACAATTAATCATCGGCTCGTATAAT
GTGTGGAATTGTGAGCGGATAACAATTTCACACAGGAAACAGTATTCATGTCCCCTATACTAGGTTATTG
GAAAATTAAGGGCCTTGTGCAACCCACTCGACTTCTTTTGGAATATCTTGAAGAAAAATATGAAGAGCAT
TTGTATGAGCGCGATGAAGGTGATAAATGGCGAAACAAAAAGTTTGAATTGGGTTTGGAGTTTCCCAATC
TTCCTTATTATATTGATGGTGATGTTAAATTAACACAGTCTATGGCCATCATACGTTATATAGCTGACAA
GCACAACATGTTGGGTGGTTGTCCAAAAGAGCGTGCAGAGATTTCAATGCTTGAAGGAGCGGTTTTGGAT
ATTAGATACGGTGTTTCGAGAATTGCATATAGTAAAGACTTTGAAACTCTCAAAGTTGATTTTCTTAGCA
AGCTACCTGAAATGCTGAAAATGTTCGAAGATCGTTTATGTCATAAAACATATTTAAATGGTGATCATGT
AACCCATCCTGACTTCATGTTGTATGACGCTCTTGATGTTGTTTTATACATGGACCCAATGTGCCTGGAT
GCGTTCCCAAAATTAGTTTGTTTTAAAAAACGTATTGAAGCTATCCCACAAATTGATAAGTACTTGAAAT
CCAGCAAGTATATAGCATGGCCTTTGCAGGGCTGGCAAGCCACGTTTGGTGGTGGCGACCATCCTCCAAA
ATCGGATCTGGAAGTTCTGTTCCAGGGGCCCCTGGGATCCATGGCTGAACAAGTCCTTCCTCAGGCTTTG
TATTTGAGCAATATGCGGAAAGCTGTGAAGATACGGGAGAGAACTCCAGAAGACATTTTTAAACCTACTA
ATGGGATCATTCATCATTTTAAAACCATGCACCGATACACACTGGAAATGTTCAGAACTTGCCAGTTTTG
TCCTCAGTTTCGGGAGATCATCCACAAAGCCCTCATCGACAGAAACATCCAGGCCACCCTGGAAAGCCAG
AAGAAACTCAACTGGTGTCGAGAAGTCCGGAAGCTTGTGGCGCTGAAAACGAACGGTGACGGCAATTGCC
TCATGCATGCCACTTCTCAGTACATGTGGGGCGTTCAGGACACAGACTTGGTACTGAGGAAGGCGCTGTT
CAGCACGCTCAAGGAAACAGACACACGCAACTTTAAATTCCGCTGGCAACTGGAGTCTCTCAAATCTCAG
GAATTTGTTGAAACGGGGCTTTGCTATGATACTCGGAACTGGAATGATGAATGGGACAATCTTATCAAAA
TGGCTTCCACAGACACACCCATGGCCCGAAGTGGACTTCAGTACAACTCACTGGAAGAAATACACATATT
TGTCCTTTGCAACATCCTCAGAAGGCCAATCATTGTCATTTCAGACAAAATGCTAAGAAGTTTGGAATCA
GGTTCCAATTTCGCCCCTTTGAAAGTGGGTGGAATTTACTTGCCTCTCCACTGGCCTGCCCAGGAATGCT
ACAGATACCCCATTGTTCTCGGCTATGACAGCCATCATTTTGTACCCTTGGTGACCCTGAAGGACAGTGG
GCCTGAAATCCGAGCTGTTCCACTTGTTAACAGAGACCGGGGAAGATTTGAAGACTTAAAAGTTCACTTT
TTGACAGATCCTGAAAATGAGATGAAGGAGAAGCTCTTAAAAGAGTACTTAATGGTGATAGAAATCCCCG
TCCAAGGCTGGGACCATGGCACAACTCATCTCATCAATGCCGCAAAGTTGGATGAAGCTAACTTACCAAA
AGAAATCAATCTGGTAGATGATTACTTTGAACTTGTTCAGCATGAGTACAAGAAATGGCAGGAAAACAGC
GAGCAGGGGAGGAGAGAGTAAGCGGCCGCATCGTGACTGACTGACGATCTGCCTCGCGCGTTTCGGTGAT
GACGGTGAAAACCTCTGACACATGCAGCTCCCGGAGACGGTCACAGCTTGTCTGTAAGCGGATGCCGGGA
GCAGACAAGCCCGTCAGGGCGCGTCAGCGGGTGTTGGCGGGTGTCGGGGCGCAGCCATGACCCAGTCACG
TAGCGATAGCGGAGTGTATAATTCTTGAAGACGAAAGGGCCTCGTGATACGCCTATTTTTATAGGTTAAT
GTCATGATAATAATGGTTTCTTAGACGTCAGGTGGCACTTTTCGGGGAAATGTGCGCGGAACCCCTATTT
GTTTATTTTTCTAAATACATTCAAATATGTATCCGCTCATGAGACAATAACCCTGATAAATGCTTCAATA
ATATTGAAAAAGGAAGAGTATGAGTATTCAACATTTCCGTGTCGCCCTTATTCCCTTTTTTGCGGCATTT
TGCCTTCCTGTTTTTGCTCACCCAGAAACGCTGGTGAAAGTAAAAGATGCTGAAGATCAGTTGGGTGCAC
GAGTGGGTTACATCGAACTGGATCTCAACAGCGGTAAGATCCTTGAGAGTTTTCGCCCCGAAGAACGTTT
TCCAATGATGAGCACTTTTAAAGTTCTGCTATGTGGCGCGGTATTATCCCGTGTTGACGCCGGGCAAGAG
CAACTCGGTCGCCGCATACACTATTCTCAGAATGACTTGGTTGAGTACTCACCAGTCACAGAAAAGCATC
TTACGGATGGCATGACAGTAAGAGAATTATGCAGTGCTGCCATAACCATGAGTGATAACACTGCGGCCAA
CTTACTTCTGACAACGATCGGAGGACCGAAGGAGCTAACCGCTTTTTTGCACAACATGGGGGATCATGTA
ACTCGCCTTGATCGTTGGGAACCGGAGCTGAATGAAGCCATACCAAACGACGAGCGTGACACCACGATGC
CTGCAGCAATGGCAACAACGTTGCGCAAACTATTAACTGGCGAACTACTTACTCTAGCTTCCCGGCAACA
ATTAATAGACTGGATGGAGGCGGATAAAGTTGCAGGACCACTTCTGCGCTCGGCCCTTCCGGCTGGCTGG
TTTATTGCTGATAAATCTGGAGCCGGTGAGCGTGGGTCTCGCGGTATCATTGCAGCACTGGGGCCAGATG
GTAAGCCCTCCCGTATCGTAGTTATCTACACGACGGGGAGTCAGGCAACTATGGATGAACGAAATAGACA
GATCGCTGAGATAGGTGCCTCACTGATTAAGCATTGGTAACTGTCAGACCAAGTTTACTCATATATACTT
TAGATTGATTTAAAACTTCATTTTTAATTTAAAAGGATCTAGGTGAAGATCCTTTTTGATAATCTCATGA
CCAAAATCCCTTAACGTGAGTTTTCGTTCCACTGAGCGTCAGACCCCGTAGAAAAGATCAAAGGATCTTC
TTGAGATCCTTTTTTTCTGCGCGTAATCTGCTGCTTGCAAACAAAAAAACCACCGCTACCAGCGGTGGTT
TGTTTGCCGGATCAAGAGCTACCAACTCTTTTTCCGAAGGTAACTGGCTTCAGCAGAGCGCAGATACCAA
ATACTGTCCTTCTAGTGTAGCCGTAGTTAGGCCACCACTTCAAGAACTCTGTAGCACCGCCTACATACCT
CGCTCTGCTAATCCTGTTACCAGTGGCTGCTGCCAGTGGCGATAAGTCGTGTCTTACCGGGTTGGACTCA
AGACGATAGTTACCGGATAAGGCGCAGCGGTCGGGCTGAACGGGGGGTTCGTGCACACAGCCCAGCTTGG
AGCGAACGACCTACACCGAACTGAGATACCTACAGCGTGAGCTATGAGAAAGCGCCACGCTTCCCGAAGG
GAGAAAGGCGGACAGGTATCCGGTAAGCGGCAGGGTCGGAACAGGAGAGCGCACGAGGGAGCTTCCAGGG
GGAAACGCCTGGTATCTTTATAGTCCTGTCGGGTTTCGCCACCTCTGACTTGAGCGTCGATTTTTGTGAT
GCTCGTCAGGGGGGCGGAGCCTATGGAAAAACGCCAGCAACGCGGCCTTTTTACGGTTCCTGGCCTTTTG
CTGGCCTTTTGCTCACATGTTCTTTCCTGCGTTATCCCCTGATTCTGTGGATAACCGTATTACCGCCTTT
GAGTGAGCTGATACCGCTCGCCGCAGCCGAACGACCGAGCGCAGCGAGTCAGTGAGCGAGGAAGCGGAAG
AGCGCCTGATGCGGTATTTTCTCCTTACGCATCTGTGCGGTATTTCACACCGCATAAATTCCGACACCAT
CGAATGGTGCAAAACCTTTCGCGGTATGGCATGATAGCGCCCGGAAGAGAGTCAATTCAGGGTGGTGAAT
GTGAAACCAGTAACGTTATACGATGTCGCAGAGTATGCCGGTGTCTCTTATCAGACCGTTTCCCGCGTGG
TGAACCAGGCCAGCCACGTTTCTGCGAAAACGCGGGAAAAAGTGGAAGCGGCGATGGCGGAGCTGAATTA
CATTCCCAACCGCGTGGCACAACAACTGGCGGGCAAACAGTCGTTGCTGATTGGCGTTGCCACCTCCAGT
CTGGCCCTGCACGCGCCGTCGCAAATTGTCGCGGCGATTAAATCTCGCGCCGATCAACTGGGTGCCAGCG
TGGTGGTGTCGATGGTAGAACGAAGCGGCGTCGAAGCCTGTAAAGCGGCGGTGCACAATCTTCTCGCGCA
ACGCGTCAGTGGGCTGATCATTAACTATCCGCTGGATGACCAGGATGCCATTGCTGTGGAAGCTGCCTGC
ACTAATGTTCCGGCGTTATTTCTTGATGTCTCTGACCAGACACCCATCAACAGTATTATTTTCTCCCATG
AAGACGGTACGCGACTGGGCGTGGAGCATCTGGTCGCATTGGGTCACCAGCAAATCGCGCTGTTAGCGGG
CCCATTAAGTTCTGTCTCGGCGCGTCTGCGTCTGGCTGGCTGGCATAAATATCTCACTCGCAATCAAATT
CAGCCGATAGCGGAACGGGAAGGCGACTGGAGTGCCATGTCCGGTTTTCAACAAACCATGCAAATGCTGA
ATGAGGGCATCGTTCCCACTGCGATGCTGGTTGCCAACGATCAGATGGCGCTGGGCGCAATGCGCGCCAT
TACCGAGTCCGGGCTGCGCGTTGGTGCGGATATCTCGGTAGTGGGATACGACGATACCGAAGACAGCTCA
TGTTATATCCCGCCGTCAACCACCATCAAACAGGATTTTCGCCTGCTGGGGCAAACCAGCGTGGACCGCT
TGCTGCAACTCTCTCAGGGCCAGGCGGTGAAGGGCAATCAGCTGTTGCCCGTCTCACTGGTGAAAAGAAA
AACCACCCTGGCGCCCAATACGCAAACCGCCTCTCCCCGCGCGTTGGCCGATTCATTAATGCAGCTGGCA
CGACAGGTTTCCCGACTGGAAAGCGGGCAGTGAGCGCAACGCAATTAATGTGAGTTAGCTCACTCATTAG
GCACCCCAGGCTTTACACTTTATGCTTCCGGCTCGTATGTTGTGTGGAATTGTGAGCGGATAACAATTTC
ACACAGGAAACAGCTATGACCATGATTACGGATTCACTGGCCGTCGTTTTACAACGTCGTGACTGGGAAA
ACCCTGGCGTTACCCAACTTAATCGCCTTGCAGCACATCCCCCTTTCGCCAGCTGGCGTAATAGCGAAGA
GGCCCGCACCGATCGCCCTTCCCAACAGTTGCGCAGCCTGAATGGCGAATGGCGCTTTGCCTGGTTTCCG
GCACCAGAAGCGGTGCCGGAAAGCTGGCTGGAGTGCGATCTTCCTGAGGCCGATACTGTCGTCGTCCCCT
CAAACTGGCAGATGCACGGTTACGATGCGCCCATCTACACCAACGTAACCTATCCCATTACGGTCAATCC
GCCGTTTGTTCCCACGGAGAATCCGACGGGTTGTTACTCGCTCACATTTAATGTTGATGAAAGCTGGCTA
CAGGAAGGCCAGACGCGAATTATTTTTGATGGCGTTGGAATT
Features (pLannotate 1.2.2; 17 found; start..end, strand, type, name):
      6..107     -  CDS            yciV (fragment): RNAAM_ECOLI - Also known as trpH From Escherichia coli (strain K12).
    183..211     +  promoter       tac promoter: strong E. coli promoter; hybrid between the trp and lac UV5 promoters
    219..235     +  protein_bind   lac operator: The lac repressor binds to the lac operator to inhibit transcription in E. coli. This inhibition can be relieved by adding lactose or isopropyl-β-D-thiogalactopyranoside (IPTG). lac repressor encoded by lacI
    258..911     +  CDS            GST26_SCHJA: Experimental evidence at protein level: Swiss-Prot protein existence level 1. GST isoenzymes appear to play a central role in the parasite detoxification system. Other functions are also suspected including a role in increasing the solubility of haematin in the parasite gut. From Schistosoma japonicum (Blood fluke).
    951..2048    +  CDS            TNFAIP3 (fragment): TNAP3_HUMAN - Also known as OTUD7C. Experimental evidence at protein level: Swiss-Prot protein existence level 1. Ubiquitin-editing enzyme that contains both ubiquitin ligase and deubiquitinase activities. Involved in immune and inflammatory responses signaled by cytokines, such as TNF-alpha and IL-1 beta, or pathogens via Toll-like receptors (TLRs) through terminating NF-kappa-B activity. Essential component of a ubiquitin-editing protein complex, comprising also RNF11, ITCH and TAX1BP1, that ensures the transient nature of inflammatory signaling pathways. In cooperation with TAX1BP1 promotes
   2079..2118    +  CDS            rop (fragment): Rop protein, which maintains plasmids at low copy number; rop
   2220..2260    +  misc_feature   bom (fragment): basis of mobility region from pBR322
   2365..2469    +  promoter       AmpR promoter: bla
   2470..3330    +  CDS            AmpR: β-lactamase; bla; confers resistance to ampicillin, carbenicillin, and related antibiotics
   3501..4089    +  rep_origin     ori: high-copy-number ColE1/pMB1/pBR322/pUC origin of replication
   4275..4326    -  misc_feature   bom (fragment): basis of mobility region from pBR322
   4333..4410    +  promoter       lacIq promoter: lacI (mutant); In the lacIq allele, a single base change in the promoter boosts expression of the lacI gene about 10-fold.
   4411..5493    +  CDS            lacI: lac repressor; lacI; The lac repressor binds to the lac operator to inhibit transcription in E. coli. This inhibition can be relieved by adding lactose or isopropyl-β-D-thiogalactopyranoside (IPTG).
   5506..5527    +  protein_bind   CAP binding site: CAP binding activates transcription in the presence of cAMP. E. coli catabolite activator protein
   5542..5572    +  promoter       lac promoter: promoter for the E. coli lac operon
   5580..5596    +  protein_bind   lac operator: The lac repressor binds to the lac operator to inhibit transcription in E. coli. This inhibition can be relieved by adding lactose or isopropyl-β-D-thiogalactopyranoside (IPTG). lac repressor encoded by lacI
   5616..5789    +  CDS            lacZα: LacZα fragment of β-galactosidase; lacZ fragment
