[The description below was written by a language model from this plasmid's Addgene catalogue record and pLannotate feature annotations shown in this document.]
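Description:
pGEX6P1-A20 (OTU, aa 1-366) is a bacterial expression plasmid built on the pGEX6P1 backbone for producing the catalytic OTU domain of human A20 (TNFAIP3, TNF alpha-induced protein 3) in E. coli. The 6,062 bp construct replicates from a ColE1/pMB1-type origin and is selected with ampicillin through the β-lactamase (AmpR) gene and its own promoter. Short rop, bom, lacZα and yciV fragments in the annotation are backbone remnants rather than functional payload.

The insert is a 1,098 bp fragment of TNFAIP3 encoding residues 1-366, with residues 367-790 deleted, so that only the N-terminal deubiquitinase domain is retained and the C-terminal portion of the protein is absent. It was cloned between BamHI and NotI, both of which remain intact, in frame behind the Schistosoma japonicum glutathione S-transferase coding sequence supplied by the vector. The catalogue entry describes the tag as GST-3C, meaning a 3C protease cleavage site lies between GST and the A20 fragment. This site is not separately annotated, but it would fall in the short gap between the two coding sequences. Transcription is driven by the hybrid tac promoter followed by a lac operator, and the plasmid carries its own lacI gene under the lacIq promoter, so expression is repressed until it is induced with IPTG.

This arrangement allows glutathione-affinity purification of the fusion protein and subsequent removal of GST to release the isolated OTU domain. The associated publications point to its use in structural work on the A20 OTU domain and in mechanistic studies of deubiquitination.
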