Addgene plasmid #61584: pGEX6P1-A20 (OTU, aa 1-366)
Purpose: Expresses human A20 (OTU domain) in E. coli.
Depositing lab: David Komander. Depositing organization: MRC Laboratory of Molecular Biology. Publication: Structure of the A20 OTU domain and mechanistic insights into deubiquitination. Komander D, Barford D. Biochem J. 2008 Jan 1;409(1):77-85. 10.1042/BJ20071399 PubMed 17961127.
Backbone
  Vector backbone: pGEX6P1
  Backbone manufacturer: GE Healthcare
  Backbone size w/o insert (bp): 4984
  Total vector size (bp): 6062
  Vector type: Bacterial Expression
Growth in bacteria
  Bacterial resistance: Ampicillin, 100 μg/mL
  Growth temperature: 37°C
  Growth strain: DH5alpha
  Copy number: Unknown
Gene/Insert
  Gene/Insert name: A20 (alt name: TNF alpha-induced protein 3)
  Species: H. sapiens (human)
  Insert size (bp): 1098
  Mutation: Deleted aa 367-790.
  GenBank ID: NM_001270508.1
  Entrez Gene: TNFAIP3 (a.k.a. A20, AIFBL1, AISBL, OTUD7C, TNFA1P2)
  Promoter: tac
  Tag / fusion protein: GST-3C (N terminal on backbone)
  Cloning method: Restriction Enzyme; 5′ cloning site BamHI (not destroyed); 3′ cloning site NotI (not destroyed)
  Sequencing primers: 5′ pGEX 5’; 3′ pGEX 3'
Terms and licenses: Academic/Nonprofit Terms; Industry Terms: Not Available to Industry
Depositor comments: Mevissen et al Cell. 2013 Jul 3;154(1):169-84. doi: 10.1016/j.cell.2013.05.046.
How to cite: pGEX6P1-A20 (OTU, aa 1-366) was a gift from David Komander (Addgene plasmid # 61584 ; http://n2t.net/addgene:61584 ; RRID:Addgene_61584)
