>Addgene plasmid #61584 | pGEX6P1-A20 (OTU, aa 1-366) | addgene partial sequence | sequence record 101843 | pGEX3 5'-CCGGGAGCTGCATGTGTCAGAGG-3'
CGAACGGTGACGGCAATTGCCTCATGCATGCCACTTCTCAGTACATGTGGGGCGTTCAGGACACAGACTT
GGTACTGAGGAAGGCGCTGTTCAGCACGCTCAAGGAAACAGACACACGCAACTTTAAATTCCGCTGGCAA
CTGGAGTCTCTCAAATCTCAGGAATTTGTTGAAACGGGGCTTTGCTATGATACTCGGAACTGGAATGATG
AATGGGACAATCTTATCAAAATGGCTTCCACAGACACACCCATGGCCCGAAGTGGACTTCAGTACAACTC
ACTGGAAGAAATACACATATTTGTCCTTTGCAACATCCTCAGAAGGCCAATCATTGTCATTTCAGACAAA
ATGCTAAGAAGTTTGGAATCAGGTTCCAATTTCGCCCCTTTGAAAGTGGGTGGAATTTACTTGCCTCTCC
ACTGGCCTGCCCAGGAATGCTACAGATACCCCATTGTTCTCGGCTATGACAGCCATCATTTTGTACCCTT
GGTGACCCTGAAGGACAGTGGGCCTGAAATCCGAGCTGTTCCACTTGTTAACAGAGACCGGGGAAGATTT
GAAGACTTAAAAGTTCACTTTTTGACAGATCCTGAAAATGAGATGAAGGAGAAGCTCTTAAAAGAGTACT
TAATGGTGATAGAAATCCCCGTCCAAGGCTGGGACCATGGCACAACTCATCTCATCAATGCCGCAAAGTT
GGATGAAGCTAACTTACCAAAAGAAATCAATCTGGTAGATGATTACTTTGAACTTGTTCAGCATGAGTAC
AAGAAATGGCAGGAAAACAGCGAGCAGGGGAGGAGAGAGTAAGCGGCCGCATCGTGACTGACTGACGATC
TGCCTCG
