>Addgene plasmid #61584 | pGEX6P1-A20 (OTU, aa 1-366) | addgene partial sequence | sequence record 102880 | pGEX5 5'-GGGCTGGCAAGCCACGTTTGGTG-3'
CCCCTGGGATCCATGGCTGAACAAGTCCTTCCTCAGGCTTTGTATTTGAGCAATATGCGGAAAGCTGTGA
AGATACGGGAGAGAACTCCAGAAGACATTTTTAAACCTACTAATGGGATCATTCATCATTTTAAAACCAT
GCACCGATACACACTGGAAATGTTCAGAACTTGCCAGTTTTGTCCTCAGTTTCGGGAGATCATCCACAAA
GCCCTCATCGACAGAAACATCCAGGCCACCCTGGAAAGCCAGAAGAAACTCAACTGGTGTCGAGAAGTCC
GGAAGCTTGTGGCGCTGAAAACGAACGGTGACGGCAATTGCCTCATGCATGCCACTTCTCAGTACATGTG
GGGCGTTCAGGACACAGACTTGGTACTGAGGAAGGCGCTGTTCAGCACGCTCAAGGAAACAGACACACGC
AACTTTAAATTCCGCTGGCAACTGGAGTCTCTCAAATCTCAGGAATTTGTTGAAACGGGGCTTTGCTATG
ATACTCGGAACTGGAATGATGAATGGGACAATCTTATCAAAATGGCTTCCACAGACACACCCATGGCCCG
AAGTGGACTTCAGTACAACTCACTGGAAGAAATACACATATTTGTCCTTTGCAACATCCTCAGAAGGCCA
ATCATTGTCATTTCAGACAAAATGCTAAGAAGTTTGGAATCAGGTTCCAATTTCGCCCCTTTGAAAGTGG
GTGGAATTTACTTGCCTCTCCACTGGCCTGCCCAGGAATGCTACAGATA
